>Addgene plasmid #251109 | pAT2977-(PB3-Puro-EGFP_7xU6-sgRNA-5xPBSa [MED1-Rank1_PC3 DM_AT_sg-213-219]) | addgene full sequence | sequence record 499689 | Addgene NGS Result
AGCGCCCAATACGCAAACCGCCTCTCCCCGCGCGTTGGCCGATTCATTAATGCAGCTGGCACGACAGGTT
TCCCGACTGGAAAGCGGGCAGTGAGCGCAACGCAATTAATGTGAGTTAGCTCACTCATTAGGCACCCCAG
GCTTTACACTTTATGCTTCCGGCTCGTATGTTGTGTGGAATTGTGAGCGGATAACAATTTCACACAGGAA
ACAGCTATGACCATGATTACGCCAAGCTCAGAATTAACCCTCACTAAAGGGACTAGTCCTGCAGGTTTAA
ACGAATTCGCCCTTTTAACCCTAGAAAGATAGTCTGCGTAAAATTGACGCATGCATTCTTGAAATATTGC
TCTCTCTTTCTAAATAGCGCGAATCCGTCGCTGTGCATTTAGGACATCTCAGTCGCCGCTTGGAGCTCCC
GTGAGGCGTGCTTGTCAATGCGGTAAGTGTCACTGATTTTGAACTATAACGACCGCGTGAGTCAAAATGA
CGCATGATTATCTTTTACGTGACTTTTAAGATTTAACTCATACGATAATTATATTGTTATTTCATGTTCT
ACTTACGTGATAACTTATTATATATATATTTTCTTGTTATAGATATCAACTAGAATGCTAGCTCAGAAGC
CATAGAGCCCACCGCATCCCCAGCATGCCTGCTATTGTCTTCCCAATCCTCCCCCTTGCTGTCCTGCCCC
ACCCCACCCCCCAGAATAGAATGACACCTACTCAGACAATGCGATGCAATTTCCTCATTTTATTAGGAAA
GGACAGTGGGAGTGGCACCTTCCAGGGTCAAGGAAGGCACGGGGGAGGGGCAAACAACAGATGGCTGGCA
ACTAGAAGGCACAGTCGAGGCTGATCAGCGAGCTCTAGAGCTTACTTGTACAGCTCGTCCATGCCGAGAG
TGATCCCGGCGGCGGTCACGAACTCCAGCAGGACCATGTGATCGCGCTTCTCGTTGGGGTCTTTGCTCAG
GGCGGACTGGGTGCTCAGGTAGTGGTTGTCGGGCAGCAGCACGGGGCCGTCGCCGATGGGGGTGTTCTGC
TGGTAGTGGTCGGCGAGCTGCACGCTGCCGTCCTCGATGTTGTGGCGGATCTTGAAGTTCACCTTGATGC
CGTTCTTCTGCTTGTCGGCCATGATATAGACGTTGTGGCTGTTGTAGTTGTACTCCAGCTTGTGCCCCAG
GATGTTGCCGTCCTCCTTGAAGTCGATGCCCTTCAGCTCGATGCGGTTCACCAGGGTGTCGCCCTCGAAC
TTCACCTCGGCGCGGGTCTTGTAGTTGCCGTCGTCCTTGAAGAAGATGGTGCGCTCCTGGACGTAGCCTT
CGGGCATGGCGGACTTGAAGAAGTCGTGCTGCTTCATGTGGTCGGGGTAGCGGCTGAAGCACTGCACGCC
GTAGGTCAGGGTGGTCACGAGGGTGGGCCAGGGCACGGGCAGCTTGCCGGTGGTGCAGATGAACTTCAGG
GTCAGCTTGCCGTAGGTGGCATCGCCCTCGCCCTCGCCGGACACGCTGAACTTGTGGCCGTTTACGTCGC
CGTCCAGCTCGACCAGGATGGGCACCACCCCGGTGAACAGCTCCTCGCCCTTGCTCACCATGGAAGTGGC
ACCGGGCTTGCGGGTCATGCACCAGGTGCGCGGTCCTTCGGGCACCTCGACGTCGGCGGTGACGGTGAAG
CCGAGCCGCTCGTAGAAGGGGAGGTTGCGGGGCGCGGAGGTCTCCAGGAAGGCGGGCACCCCGGCGCGCT
CGGCCGCCTCCACTCCGGGGAGCACGACGGCGCTGCCCAGACCCTTGCCCTGGTGGTCGGGCGAGACGCC
GACGGTGGCCAGGAACCACGCGGGCTCCTTGGGCCGGTGCGGCGCCAGGAGGCCTTCCATCTGTTGCTGC
GCGGCCAGCCGGGAACCGCTCAACTCGGCCATGCGCGGGCCGATCTCGGCGAACACCGCCCCCGCTTCGA
CGCTCTCCGGCGTGGTCCAGACCGCCACCGCGGCGCCGTCGTCCGCGACCCACACCTTGCCGATGTCGAG
CCCGACGCGCGTGAGGAAGAGTTCTTGCAGCTCGGTGACCCGCTCGATGTGGCGGTCCGGATCGACGGTG
TGGCGCGTGGCGGGGTAGTCGGCGAACGCGGCGGCGAGGGTGCGTACGGCCCTGGGGACGTCGTCGCGGG
TGGCGAGGCGCACCGTGGGCTTGTACTCGGTCATGGTGGCGTTGGCTGCAGGTCGAAAGGCCCGGAGATG
AGGAAGAGGAGAACAGCGCGGCAGACGTGCGCTTTTGAAGCGTGCAGAATGCCGGGCCTCCGGAGGACCT
TCGGGCGCCCGCCCCGCCCCTGAGCCCGCCCCTGAGCCCGCCCCCGGACCCACCCCTTCCCAGCCTCTGA
GCCCAGAAAGCGAAGGAGCAAAGCTGCTATTGGCCGCTGCCCCAAAGGCCTACCCGCTTCCATTGCTCAG
CGGTGCTGTCCATCTGCACGAGACTAGTGAGACGTGCTACTTCCATTTGTCACGTCCTGCACGACGCGAG
CTGCGGGGCGGGGGGGAACTTCCTGACTAGGGGAGGAGTAGAAGGTGGCGCGAAGGGGCCACCAAAGAAC
GGAGCCGGTTGGCGCCTACCGGTGGATGTGGAATGTGTGCGAGGCCAGAGGCCACTTGTGTAGCGCCAAG
TGCCCAGCGGGGCTGCTAAAGCGCATGCTCCAGACTGCCTTGGGAAAAGCGCCTCCCCTACCCGGTAGAA
TTGGCGCGCCACAAGTTTGTACAAAAAAGCAGGCTCCGAATTCACCGGTGAGGGCCTATTTCCCATGATT
CCTTCATATTTGCATATACGATACAAGGCTGTTAGAGAGATAATTGGAATTAATTTGACTGTAAACACAA
AGATATTAGTACAAAATACGTGACGTAGAAAGTAATAATTTCTTGGGTAGTTTGCAGTTTTAAAATTATG
TTTTAAAATGGACTATCATATGCTTACCGTAACTTGAAAGTATTTCGATTTCTTGGCTTTATATATCTTG
TGGAAAGGACGAAACACCGACTGCCCTATAGCACGTCTAGTTTAAGAGCTATGCTGGAAACAGCATAGCA
AGTTTAAATAAGGCTAGTCCGTTATCAACTTGAAAAAGTGGCACCGAGTCGGTGCCAATTGCCTGTGCAG
ATTGTATGTAGCCTGTATGTAGCCTGTATGTAGCCTGTATGTAGCCTGTATGTAAGATCTTTTTTTGTTT
TAGAGCTAGAAATAGCAAGTTAAAATAAGGCTAGTCCGTAGCGCGTGCGCCAATTCTGCAGACAAATGGC
GGCGCGCCGCCTCTAGACATGTGGCGCGCCGAGGGCCTATTTCCCATGATTCCTTCATATTTGCATATAC
GATACAAGGCTGTTAGAGAGATAATTGGAATTAATTTGACTGTAAACACAAAGATATTAGTACAAAATAC
GTGACGTAGAAAGTAATAATTTCTTGGGTAGTTTGCAGTTTTAAAATTATGTTTTAAAATGGACTATCAT
ATGCTTACCGTAACTTGAAAGTATTTCGATTTCTTGGCTTTATATATCTTGTGGAAAGGACGAAACACCG
TACGGTCACTAACAACCTACGTTTAAGAGCTATGCTGGAAACAGCATAGCAAGTTTAAATAAGGCTAGTC
CGTTATCAACTTGAAAAAGTGGCACCGAGTCGGTGCCAATTGCCTGTGCAGATTGTATGTAGCCTGTATG
TAGCCTGTATGTAGCCTGTATGTAGCCTGTATGTAAGATCTTTTTTTGTTTTAGAGCTAGAAATAGCAAG
TTAAAATAAGGCTAGTCCGTAGCGCGTGCGCCAATTCTGCAGACAAATGGCGGCGCGCCGCGGCCGCTCT
AGACATGTGGCGCGCCGAGGGCCTATTTCCCATGATTCCTTCATATTTGCATATACGATACAAGGCTGTT
AGAGAGATAATTGGAATTAATTTGACTGTAAACACAAAGATATTAGTACAAAATACGTGACGTAGAAAGT
AATAATTTCTTGGGTAGTTTGCAGTTTTAAAATTATGTTTTAAAATGGACTATCATATGCTTACCGTAAC
TTGAAAGTATTTCGATTTCTTGGCTTTATATATCTTGTGGAAAGGACGAAACACCGCACGAAAGCACCAT
CAACTTGTTTAAGAGCTATGCTGGAAACAGCATAGCAAGTTTAAATAAGGCTAGTCCGTTATCAACTTGA
AAAAGTGGCACCGAGTCGGTGCCAATTGCCTGTGCAGATTGTATGTAGCCTGTATGTAGCCTGTATGTAG
CCTGTATGTAGCCTGTATGTAAGATCTTTTTTTGTTTTAGAGCTAGAAATAGCAAGTTAAAATAAGGCTA
GTCCGTAGCGCGTGCGCCAATTCTGCAGACAAATGGCGGCGCGCCGCGGCCGCCTGAACATGTGGCGCGC
CGAGGGCCTATTTCCCATGATTCCTTCATATTTGCATATACGATACAAGGCTGTTAGAGAGATAATTGGA
ATTAATTTGACTGTAAACACAAAGATATTAGTACAAAATACGTGACGTAGAAAGTAATAATTTCTTGGGT
AGTTTGCAGTTTTAAAATTATGTTTTAAAATGGACTATCATATGCTTACCGTAACTTGAAAGTATTTCGA
TTTCTTGGCTTTATATATCTTGTGGAAAGGACGAAACACCGAACAGGGTCAGCCCCAGCGTGTTTAAGAG
CTATGCTGGAAACAGCATAGCAAGTTTAAATAAGGCTAGTCCGTTATCAACTTGAAAAAGTGGCACCGAG
TCGGTGCCAATTGCCTGTGCAGATTGTATGTAGCCTGTATGTAGCCTGTATGTAGCCTGTATGTAGCCTG
TATGTAAGATCTTTTTTTGTTTTAGAGCTAGAAATAGCAAGTTAAAATAAGGCTAGTCCGTAGCGCGTGC
GCCAATTCTGCAGACAAATGGCGGCGCGCCGCGGCCGCTCTAGAACATGTGGCGCGCCGAGGGCCTATTT
CCCATGATTCCTTCATATTTGCATATACGATACAAGGCTGTTAGAGAGATAATTGGAATTAATTTGACTG
TAAACACAAAGATATTAGTACAAAATACGTGACGTAGAAAGTAATAATTTCTTGGGTAGTTTGCAGTTTT
AAAATTATGTTTTAAAATGGACTATCATATGCTTACCGTAACTTGAAAGTATTTCGATTTCTTGGCTTTA
TATATCTTGTGGAAAGGACGAAACACCGTCATGGGTCCGCGTGGACCCGTTTAAGAGCTATGCTGGAAAC
AGCATAGCAAGTTTAAATAAGGCTAGTCCGTTATCAACTTGAAAAAGTGGCACCGAGTCGGTGCCAATTG
CCTGTGCAGATTGTATGTAGCCTGTATGTAGCCTGTATGTAGCCTGTATGTAGCCTGTATGTAAGATCTT
TTTTTGTTTTAGAGCTAGAAATAGCAAGTTAAAATAAGGCTAGTCCGTAGCGCGTGCGCCAATTCTGCAG
ACAAATGGCGGCGCGCCGCGGCCGCTCTAGAGACATGTGGCGCGCCGAGGGCCTATTTCCCATGATTCCT
TCATATTTGCATATACGATACAAGGCTGTTAGAGAGATAATTGGAATTAATTTGACTGTAAACACAAAGA
TATTAGTACAAAATACGTGACGTAGAAAGTAATAATTTCTTGGGTAGTTTGCAGTTTTAAAATTATGTTT
TAAAATGGACTATCATATGCTTACCGTAACTTGAAAGTATTTCGATTTCTTGGCTTTATATATCTTGTGG
AAAGGACGAAACACCGCCTACCCCATGAGATAATCGGTTTAAGAGCTATGCTGGAAACAGCATAGCAAGT
TTAAATAAGGCTAGTCCGTTATCAACTTGAAAAAGTGGCACCGAGTCGGTGCCAATTGCCTGTGCAGATT
GTATGTAGCCTGTATGTAGCCTGTATGTAGCCTGTATGTAGCCTGTATGTAAGATCTTTTTTTGTTTTAG
AGCTAGAAATAGCAAGTTAAAATAAGGCTAGTCCGTAGCGCGTGCGCCAATTCTGCAGACAAATGGCGGC
GCGCCGCGGCCGCTCTAGAGGACATGTGGCGCGCCGAGGGCCTATTTCCCATGATTCCTTCATATTTGCA
TATACGATACAAGGCTGTTAGAGAGATAATTGGAATTAATTTGACTGTAAACACAAAGATATTAGTACAA
AATACGTGACGTAGAAAGTAATAATTTCTTGGGTAGTTTGCAGTTTTAAAATTATGTTTTAAAATGGACT
ATCATATGCTTACCGTAACTTGAAAGTATTTCGATTTCTTGGCTTTATATATCTTGTGGAAAGGACGAAA
CACCGCACCAGGCCATGGGGTCTATGTTTAAGAGCTATGCTGGAAACAGCATAGCAAGTTTAAATAAGGC
TAGTCCGTTATCAACTTGAAAAAGTGGCACCGAGTCGGTGCCAATTGCCTGTGCAGATTGTATGTAGCCT
GTATGTAGCCTGTATGTAGCCTGTATGTAGCCTGTATGTAAGATCTTTTTTTGTTTTAGAGCTAGAAATA
GCAAGTTAAAATAAGGCTAGTCCGTAGCGCGTGCGCCAATTCTGCAGACAAATGGCGGCGCGCCGCCTCT
AGAGGTACCGCGGCCGCAGGAACCCCTAGTGATGGAGTTGGGTAGATCTTTTTTTGTTTTGGCGCGCCTT
AATTAAGAATTCGACCCAGCTTTCTTGTACAAAGTGGTTGATATCCAGCACAGTGGCGGCCGCTCGAGTC
TAGAGGGCCCGCGGTTCGAAGGCGCGCCGGCTCGACATACTAGTTAAAAGTTTTGTTACTTTATAGAAGA
AATTTTGAGTTTTTGTTTTTTTTTAATAAATAAATAAACATAAATAAATTGTTTGTTGAATTTATTATTA
GTATGTAAGTGTAAATATAATAAAACTTAATATCTATTCAAATTAATAAATAAACCTCGATATACAGACC
GATAAAACACATGCGTCAATTTTACGCATGATTATCTTTAACGTACGTCACAATATGATTATCTTTCTAG
GGTTAAAAGGGCGAATTCGCGGCCGCTAAATTCAATTCGCCCTATAGTGAGTCGTATTACAATTCACTGG
CCGTCGTTTTACAACGTCGTGACTGGGAAAACCCTGGCGTTACCCAACTTAATCGCCTTGCAGCACATCC
CCCTTTCGCCAGCTGGCGTAATAGCGAAGAGGCCCGCACCGATCGCCCTTCCCAACAGTTGCGCAGCCTA
TACGTACGGCAGTTTAAGGTTTACACCTATAAAAGAGAGAGCCGTTATCGTCTGTTTGTGGATGTACAGA
GTGATATTATTGACACGCCGGGGCGACGGATGGTGATCCCCCTGGCCAGTGCACGTCTGCTGTCAGATAA
AGTCTCCCGTGAACTTTACCCGGTGGTGCATATCGGGGATGAAAGCTGGCGCATGATGACCACCGATATG
GCCAGTGTGCCGGTCTCCGTTATCGGGGAAGAAGTGGCTGATCTCAGCCACCGCGAAAATGACATCAAAA
ACGCCATTAACCTGATGTTCTGGGGAATATAAATGTCAGGCATGAGATTATCAAAAAGGATCTTCACCTA
GATCCTTTTCACGTAGAAAGCCAGTCCGCAGAAACGGTGCTGACCCCGGATGAATGTCAGCTACTGGGCT
ATCTGGACAAGGGAAAACGCAAGCGCAAAGAGAAAGCAGGTAGCTTGCAGTGGGCTTACATGGCGATAGC
TAGACTGGGCGGTTTTATGGACAGCAAGCGAACCGGAATTGCCAGCTGGGGCGCCCTCTGGTAAGGTTGG
GAAGCCCTGCAAAGTAAACTGGATGGCTTTCTTGCCGCCAAGGATCTGATGGCGCAGGGGATCAAGCTCT
GATCAAGAGACAGGATGAGGATCGTTTCGCATGATTGAACAAGATGGATTGCACGCAGGTTCTCCGGCCG
CTTGGGTGGAGAGGCTATTCGGCTATGACTGGGCACAACAGACAATCGGCTGCTCTGATGCCGCCGTGTT
CCGGCTGTCAGCGCAGGGGCGCCCGGTTCTTTTTGTCAAGACCGACCTGTCCGGTGCCCTGAATGAACTG
CAAGACGAGGCAGCGCGGCTATCGTGGCTGGCCACGACGGGCGTTCCTTGCGCAGCTGTGCTCGACGTTG
TCACTGAAGCGGGAAGGGACTGGCTGCTATTGGGCGAAGTGCCGGGGCAGGATCTCCTGTCATCTCACCT
TGCTCCTGCCGAGAAAGTATCCATCATGGCTGATGCAATGCGGCGGCTGCATACGCTTGATCCGGCTACC
TGCCCATTCGACCACCAAGCGAAACATCGCATCGAGCGAGCACGTACTCGGATGGAAGCCGGTCTTGTCG
ATCAGGATGATCTGGACGAAGAGCATCAGGGGCTCGCGCCAGCCGAACTGTTCGCCAGGCTCAAGGCGAG
CATGCCCGACGGCGAGGATCTCGTCGTGACCCATGGCGATGCCTGCTTGCCGAATATCATGGTGGAAAAT
GGCCGCTTTTCTGGATTCATCGACTGTGGCCGGCTGGGTGTGGCGGACCGCTATCAGGACATAGCGTTGG
CTACCCGTGATATTGCTGAAGAGCTTGGCGGCGAATGGGCTGACCGCTTCCTCGTGCTTTACGGTATCGC
CGCTCCCGATTCGCAGCGCATCGCCTTCTATCGCCTTCTTGACGAGTTCTTCTGAATTATTAACGCTTAC
AATTTCCTGATGCGGTATTTTCTCCTTACGCATCTGTGCGGTATTTCACACCGCATCAGGTGGCACTTTT
CGGGGAAATGTGCGCGGAACCCCTATTTGTTTATTTTTCTAAATACATTCAAATATGTATCCGCTCATGA
GATTATCAAAAAGGATCTTCACCTAGATCCTTTTAAATTAAAAATGAAGTTTTAAATCAATCTAAAGTAT
ATATGAGTAAACTTGGTCTGACAGTTACCAATGCTTAATCAGTGAGGCACCTATCTCAGCGATCTGTCTA
TTTCGTTCATCCATAGTTGCCTGACTCCCCGTCGTGTAGATAACTACGATACGGGAGGGCTTACCATCTG
GCCCCAGTGCTGCAATGATACCGCGAGACCCACGCTCACCGGCTCCAGATTTATCAGCAATAAACCAGCC
AGCCGGAAGGGCCGAGCGCAGAAGTGGTCCTGCAACTTTATCCGCCTCCATCCAGTCTATTAATTGTTGC
CGGGAAGCTAGAGTAAGTAGTTCGCCAGTTAATAGTTTGCGCAACGTTGTTGCCATTGCTACAGGCATCG
TGGTGTCACGCTCGTCGTTTGGTATGGCTTCATTCAGCTCCGGTTCCCAACGATCAAGGCGAGTTACATG
ATCCCCCATGTTGTGCAAAAAAGCGGTTAGCTCCTTCGGTCCTCCGATCGTTGTCAGAAGTAAGTTGGCC
GCAGTGTTATCACTCATGGTTATGGCAGCACTGCATAATTCTCTTACTGTCATGCCATCCGTAAGATGCT
TTTCTGTGACTGGTGAGTACTCAACCAAGTCATTCTGAGAATAGTGTATGCGGCGACCGAGTTGCTCTTG
CCCGGCGTCAATACGGGATAATACCGCGCCACATAGCAGAACTTTAAAAGTGCTCATCATTGGAAAACGT
TCTTCGGGGCGAAAACTCTCAAGGATCTTACCGCTGTTGAGATCCAGTTCGATGTAACCCACTCGTGCAC
CCAACTGATCTTCAGCATCTTTTACTTTCACCAGCGTTTCTGGGTGAGCAAAAACAGGAAGGCAAAATGC
CGCAAAAAAGGGAATAAGGGCGACACGGAAATGTTGAATACTCATACTCTTCCTTTTTCAATATTATTGA
AGCATTTATCAGGGTTATTGTCTCATGACCAAAATCCCTTAACGTGAGTTTTCGTTCCACTGAGCGTCAG
ACCCCGTAGAAAAGATCAAAGGATCTTCTTGAGATCCTTTTTTTCTGCGCGTAATCTGCTGCTTGCAAAC
AAAAAAACCACCGCTACCAGCGGTGGTTTGTTTGCCGGATCAAGAGCTACCAACTCTTTTTCCGAAGGTA
ACTGGCTTCAGCAGAGCGCAGATACCAAATACTGTTCTTCTAGTGTAGCCGTAGTTAGGCCACCACTTCA
AGAACTCTGTAGCACCGCCTACATACCTCGCTCTGCTAATCCTGTTACCAGTGGCTGCTGCCAGTGGCGA
TAAGTCGTGTCTTACCGGGTTGGACTCAAGACGATAGTTACCGGATAAGGCGCAGCGGTCGGGCTGAACG
GGGGGTTCGTGCACACAGCCCAGCTTGGAGCGAACGACCTACACCGAACTGAGATACCTACAGCGTGAGC
TATGAGAAAGCGCCACGCTTCCCGAAGGGAGAAAGGCGGACAGGTATCCGGTAAGCGGCAGGGTCGGAAC
AGGAGAGCGCACGAGGGAGCTTCCAGGGGGAAACGCCTGGTATCTTTATAGTCCTGTCGGGTTTCGCCAC
CTCTGACTTGAGCGTCGATTTTTGTGATGCTCGTCAGGGGGGCGGAGCCTATGGAAAAACGCCAGCAACG
CGGCCTTTTTACGGTTCCTGGCCTTTTGCTGGCCTTTTGCTCACATGTTCTTTCCTGCGTTATCCCCTGA
TTCTGTGGATAACCGTATTACCGCCTTTGAGTGAGCTGATACCGCTCGCCGCAGCCGAACGACCGAGCGC
AGCGAGTCAGTGAGCGAGGAAGCGGAAG
Features (pLannotate 1.2.2; 43 found; start..end, strand, type, name):
      2..94      +  CDS            lacI (fragment): lac repressor; lacI; The lac repressor binds to the lac operator to inhibit transcription in E. coli. This inhibition can be relieved by adding lactose or isopropyl-β-D-thiogalactopyranoside (IPTG).
    107..128     +  protein_bind   CAP binding site: CAP binding activates transcription in the presence of cAMP. E. coli catabolite activator protein
    143..173     +  promoter       lac promoter: promoter for the E. coli lac operon
    177..199     +  protein_bind   lac operator (fragment): The lac repressor binds to the lac operator to inhibit transcription in E. coli. This inhibition can be relieved by adding lactose or isopropyl-β-D-thiogalactopyranoside (IPTG). lac repressor encoded by lacI
    242..260     +  promoter       T3 promoter: promoter for bacteriophage T3 RNA polymerase
    630..854     -  polyA_signal   bGH poly(A) signal: bovine growth hormone polyadenylation signal
    882..1601    -  CDS            EGFP: the original enhanced GFP (Yang et al., 1996) mammalian codon-optimized
   1608..2204    -  CDS            PuroR (fragment): puromycin N-acetyltransferase; pac from Streptomyces; confers resistance to puromycin
   2224..2723    -  promoter       PGK promoter: mouse phosphoglycerate kinase 1 promoter
   2741..2765    +  protein_bind   attB1: mutant version of attB; recombination site for the Gateway® BP reaction BP Clonase™
   2780..3020    +  promoter       U6 promoter: RNA polymerase III promoter for human U6 snRNA
   3068..3135    +  misc_RNA       tracrRNA (fragment): trans-activating CRISPR RNA for the Streptococcus pyogenes CRISPR/Cas9 system
   3217..3259    +  misc_RNA       gRNA scaffold (fragment): guide RNA scaffold for the Streptococcus pyogenes CRISPR/Cas9 system
   3321..3561    +  promoter       U6 promoter: RNA polymerase III promoter for human U6 snRNA
   3609..3676    +  misc_RNA       tracrRNA (fragment): trans-activating CRISPR RNA for the Streptococcus pyogenes CRISPR/Cas9 system
   3758..3800    +  misc_RNA       gRNA scaffold (fragment): guide RNA scaffold for the Streptococcus pyogenes CRISPR/Cas9 system
   3867..4107    +  promoter       U6 promoter: RNA polymerase III promoter for human U6 snRNA
   4155..4222    +  misc_RNA       tracrRNA (fragment): trans-activating CRISPR RNA for the Streptococcus pyogenes CRISPR/Cas9 system
   4304..4346    +  misc_RNA       gRNA scaffold (fragment): guide RNA scaffold for the Streptococcus pyogenes CRISPR/Cas9 system
   4412..4652    +  promoter       U6 promoter: RNA polymerase III promoter for human U6 snRNA
   4700..4767    +  misc_RNA       tracrRNA (fragment): trans-activating CRISPR RNA for the Streptococcus pyogenes CRISPR/Cas9 system
   4849..4891    +  misc_RNA       gRNA scaffold (fragment): guide RNA scaffold for the Streptococcus pyogenes CRISPR/Cas9 system
   4959..5199    +  promoter       U6 promoter: RNA polymerase III promoter for human U6 snRNA
   5247..5314    +  misc_RNA       tracrRNA (fragment): trans-activating CRISPR RNA for the Streptococcus pyogenes CRISPR/Cas9 system
   5396..5438    +  misc_RNA       gRNA scaffold (fragment): guide RNA scaffold for the Streptococcus pyogenes CRISPR/Cas9 system
   5507..5747    +  promoter       U6 promoter: RNA polymerase III promoter for human U6 snRNA
   5795..5862    +  misc_RNA       tracrRNA (fragment): trans-activating CRISPR RNA for the Streptococcus pyogenes CRISPR/Cas9 system
   5944..5986    +  misc_RNA       gRNA scaffold (fragment): guide RNA scaffold for the Streptococcus pyogenes CRISPR/Cas9 system
   6056..6296    +  promoter       U6 promoter: RNA polymerase III promoter for human U6 snRNA
   6344..6411    +  misc_RNA       tracrRNA (fragment): trans-activating CRISPR RNA for the Streptococcus pyogenes CRISPR/Cas9 system
   6493..6535    +  misc_RNA       gRNA scaffold (fragment): guide RNA scaffold for the Streptococcus pyogenes CRISPR/Cas9 system
   6598..6621    +  repeat_region  AAV2 ITR (fragment): inverted terminal repeat of adeno-associated virus serotype 2 inverted
   6664..6688    -  protein_bind   attB2: mutant version of attB; recombination site for the Gateway® BP reaction BP Clonase™
   7041..7059    -  promoter       T7 promoter: promoter for bacteriophage T7 RNA polymerase
   7062..7209    +  CDS            lacZα (fragment): LacZα fragment of β-galactosidase; lacZ fragment
   7219..7522    +  CDS            ccdB (fragment): CcdB, a bacterial toxin that poisons DNA gyrase; ccdB; Plasmids containing the ccdB gene cannot be propagated in standard E. coli strains.
   7570..7839    +  CDS            tnpA (fragment): TN5P_ECOLX - Also known as tnp. Experimental evidence at protein level: Swiss-Prot protein existence level 1. Mediates transposition of transposon Tn5 by a 'cut and paste' mechanism. First, the monomeric transposase binds the 19 bp inverted DNA repeats flanking the transposon. Then, dimerization of the DNA- bound transposase creates a synaptic DNA complex. After nicking of the first DNA strand, excision of the transposon proceeds through a series of intermediates. The transposase then mediates the insertion of the transposon at a new site by strand transfer. The activity of the wild- type tran
   7871..8665    +  CDS            NeoR/KanR: aminoglycoside phosphotransferase from Tn5; aph(3')-II (or nptII); confers resistance to neomycin, kanamycin, and G418 (Geneticin®)
   8686..8736    -  misc_feature   bom (fragment): basis of mobility region from pBR322
   8763..8822    +  promoter       AmpR promoter (fragment): bla
   8915..9775    -  CDS            AmpR: β-lactamase; bla; confers resistance to ampicillin, carbenicillin, and related antibiotics
   9776..9828    -  promoter       AmpR promoter (fragment): bla
   9899..10487   +  rep_origin     ori: high-copy-number ColE1/pMB1/pBR322/pUC origin of replication
