[The description below was written by a language model from this plasmid's Addgene catalogue record and pLannotate feature annotations shown in this document.]
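Description:
pAT2977-(PB3-Puro-EGFP_7xU6-sgRNA-5xPBSa [MED1-Rank1_PC3 DM_AT_sg-213-219]) is a 10.7 kb mammalian expression plasmid on a piggyBac backbone, built to deliver an array of seven single guide RNAs from one construct. It is propagated in E. coli as a high-copy plasmid through a ColE1/pUC-type origin with ampicillin selection (AmpR). The automated annotation also detects a full-length NeoR/KanR coding sequence along with fragments of ccdB, lacZα, Tn5 transposase and lacI, which look like backbone or cloning remnants. The piggyBac terminal repeats implied by the backbone name are not called in the feature table, and a short match to an AAV2 ITR is probably incidental.

The payload sits between attB1 and attB2 sites, consistent with the recorded Gateway assembly. It comprises seven tandem units, each with a human U6 RNA polymerase III promoter followed by a Streptococcus pyogenes Cas9 guide scaffold. The scaffold is annotated as two separated fragments in every unit, which fits the "5xPBSa" in the name, suggesting an inserted array of five Pumilio/PUF-binding sites that would let PUF-fusion proteins be recruited to the guide RNA, although the record does not explain this element. The spacer sequences are listed as unspecified; the name indicates guides numbered 213 to 219 directed at a human target set labelled MED1-Rank1 in PC3 cells. Upstream and in the opposite orientation, a mouse PGK promoter drives a puromycin resistance gene directly followed by EGFP, with a bGH polyadenylation signal, giving drug selection and fluorescent marking of cells carrying the construct. The stated purpose is expression of multiple sgRNAs, presumably with transposase-mediated genomic integration. The associated work concerns extrachromosomal DNA and nuclear condensates.
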