Addgene plasmid #251109: pAT2977-(PB3-Puro-EGFP_7xU6-sgRNA-5xPBSa [MED1-Rank1_PC3 DM_AT_sg-213-219])
Purpose: Expression multiple sgRNAs
Depositing lab: Chia-Lin Wei. Depositing organization: University of Washington. Publication: Extrachromosomal DNA associates with nuclear condensates and reorganizes chromatin structures to enhance oncogenic transcription. Taghbalout A, Tung CH, Clow PA, Tjong H, Wang P, Wong CH, Mao DD, Maurya R, Huang MF, Ngan CY, Kim AH, Wei CL. Cancer Cell. 2025 Dec 8;43(12):2191-2205.e6. doi: 10.1016/j.ccell.2025.08.008. Epub 2025 Sep 18. PubMed 40972571.
Backbone
  Vector backbone: piggyBac
  Vector type: Mammalian Expression
  Selectable markers: Puromycin
Growth in bacteria
  Bacterial resistance: Ampicillin, 100 μg/mL
  Growth temperature: 30°C
  Growth strain: NEB Stable
  Copy number: High Copy
Gene/Insert
  Gene/Insert name: sgRNAs
  gRNA/shRNA sequence: Unspecified
  Species: H. sapiens (human)
  Mutation: N/A
  Cloning method: Gateway Cloning
Terms and licenses: Academic/Nonprofit Terms; Industry Terms: Not Available to Industry
How to cite: pAT2977-(PB3-Puro-EGFP_7xU6-sgRNA-5xPBSa [MED1-Rank1_PC3 DM_AT_sg-213-219]) was a gift from Chia-Lin Wei (Addgene plasmid # 251109 ; http://n2t.net/addgene:251109 ; RRID:Addgene_251109)
